Addgene plasmid #235316: pLentiX1-[TRE3G-TS.FF4x1-mRuby2-bGH]-EFS-rtTA-T2A-mGL-P2A-PuroR-WPRE
Purpose: Lentiviral expression of mRuby2 with 5' microRNA target site only (closed-loop)
Depositing lab: Kate Galloway. Depositing organization: Massachusetts Institute of Technology. Publication: Model-guided design of microRNA-based gene circuits supports precise dosage of transgenic cargoes into diverse primary cells. Love KS, Johnstone CP, Peterman EL, Gaglione S, Birnbaum ME, Galloway KE. Cell Syst. 2025 Apr 22:101269. doi: 10.1016/j.cels.2025.101269. PubMed 40300600.
Backbone
  Vector backbone: pLentiX1
  Backbone manufacturer: Addgene #17297
  Backbone size w/o insert (bp): 5517
  Vector type: Mammalian Expression, Lentiviral, Synthetic Biology
  Selectable markers: Puromycin
Growth in bacteria
  Bacterial resistance: Ampicillin, 100 μg/mL
  Growth temperature: 30°C
  Growth strain: NEB Stable
  Copy number: High Copy
Gene/Insert
  Gene/Insert name: mRuby2
  Species: Entacmaea quadricolor
  Insert size (bp): 711
  Promoter: TRE3G (3rd-generation Tet system)
  Cloning method: Golden Gate
  Sequencing primers: 5′ gtaagtcattggtcttaaagg; 3′ gtagacataatagcaacagac
Resource information
  A portion of this plasmid was derived from a plasmid made by: Addgene #90236
Terms and licenses: Academic/Nonprofit Terms; Industry Terms: Not Available to Industry
Depositor comments: Also expresses rtTA, mGreenLantern, and puromycin resistance genes; Alt name: pKG3797 ; Please visit https://doi.org/10.1101/2024.06.25.600629 for bioRxiv preprint.
How to cite: pLentiX1-[TRE3G-TS.FF4x1-mRuby2-bGH]-EFS-rtTA-T2A-mGL-P2A-PuroR-WPRE was a gift from Kate Galloway (Addgene plasmid # 235316 ; http://n2t.net/addgene:235316 ; RRID:Addgene_235316)
