[The description below was written by a language model from this plasmid's Addgene catalogue record and pLannotate feature annotations shown in this document.]
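Description:
pLentiX1-[TRE3G-TS.FF4x1-mRuby2-bGH]-EFS-rtTA-T2A-mGL-P2A-PuroR-WPRE is a 10.3 kb lentiviral transfer plasmid built by Golden Gate assembly in the pLentiX1 backbone for mammalian synthetic-biology work. It is maintained in E. coli through a high-copy ColE1/pUC-type origin and an ampicillin resistance gene; an f1 origin, an SV40 origin and poly(A) signal, and leftover lac and ccdB fragments from the parental cloning vector are also annotated. The viral frame is HIV-1 based: an RSV promoter drives a truncated 5' LTR, followed by the Ψ packaging signal with a gag fragment, the RRE for Rev-dependent export of the genomic RNA, and the cPPT/CTS. WPRE lies at the downstream end, ahead of the second truncated LTR.

Between cPPT and WPRE sit two transcription units in divergent orientation. On the reverse strand, a TRE3G tetracycline-responsive promoter drives mRuby2, a red fluorescent protein derived from Entacmaea quadricolor, terminated by its own bGH poly(A) signal. Placing this unit antisense to the viral genome keeps that internal polyadenylation signal from truncating the packaged RNA. According to the name and stated purpose, a single FF4 microRNA target site lies in the 5' region of the mRuby2 transcript, but the feature table does not annotate it. On the forward strand, the EF-1α core (EFS) promoter expresses one polycistron: rtTA (whose DNA-binding portion is detected as tetR), T2A, mGreenLantern, P2A and puromycin N-acetyltransferase. Transduced cells are thus green, puromycin-selectable, and able to induce mRuby2 with doxycycline. The record describes it as the target-site-only variant in a series of microRNA-based circuits designed to control transgene dosage, though it labels this "closed-loop" without further explanation.
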