Features (pLannotate 1.2.2; 33 found; start..end, strand, type, name):
     18..155     +  CDS            nef (fragment): NEF_HV1LA - Experimental evidence at protein level: Swiss-Prot protein existence level 1. Extracellular Nef protein targets CD4(+) T-lymphocytes for apoptosis by interacting with CXCR4 surface receptors. From Human immunodeficiency virus type 1 group M subtype B (isolate Lai) (HIV-1).
    141..321     +  LTR            5' LTR (truncated): truncated 5' long terminal repeat (LTR) from HIV-1
    393..514     +  polyA_signal   SV40 poly(A) signal: SV40 polyadenylation signal
    554..689     +  rep_origin     SV40 ori: SV40 origin of replication
    710..728     -  promoter       T7 promoter: promoter for bacteriophage T7 RNA polymerase
    736..891     +  CDS            lacZα (fragment): LacZα fragment of β-galactosidase; lacZ fragment
    896..1324    +  rep_origin     f1 ori (sequence partly withheld): f1 bacteriophage origin of replication; arrow indicates direction of (+) strand synthesis
   1377..1481    +  promoter       AmpR promoter: bla
   1482..2342    +  CDS            AmpR: β-lactamase; bla; confers resistance to ampicillin, carbenicillin, and related antibiotics
   2513..3101    +  rep_origin     ori: high-copy-number ColE1/pMB1/pBR322/pUC origin of replication
   3284..3376    +  CDS            lacI (fragment): lac repressor; lacI; The lac repressor binds to the lac operator to inhibit transcription in E. coli. This inhibition can be relieved by adding lactose or isopropyl-β-D-thiogalactopyranoside (IPTG).
   3389..3410    +  protein_bind   CAP binding site: CAP binding activates transcription in the presence of cAMP. E. coli catabolite activator protein
   3425..3455    +  promoter       lac promoter: promoter for the E. coli lac operon
   3463..3479    +  protein_bind   lac operator: The lac repressor binds to the lac operator to inhibit transcription in E. coli. This inhibition can be relieved by adding lactose or isopropyl-β-D-thiogalactopyranoside (IPTG). lac repressor encoded by lacI
   3524..3542    +  promoter       T3 promoter: promoter for bacteriophage T3 RNA polymerase
   3570..3796    +  promoter       RSV promoter: Rous sarcoma virus enhancer/promoter
   3797..3977    +  LTR            5' LTR (truncated): truncated 5' long terminal repeat (LTR) from HIV-1
   4024..4149    +  misc_feature   HIV-1 Ψ: packaging signal of human immunodeficiency virus type 1
   4133..4496    +  CDS            HIV-1 gag (fragment): gag protein from human immunodeficiency virus 1; gag
   4642..4875    +  misc_feature   RRE: The Rev response element (RRE) of HIV-1 allows for Rev-dependent mRNA export from the nucleus to the cytoplasm.
   5252..5352    +  CDS            Rev (fragment): human immunodeficiency virus 1 (HIV-1) Rev protein; rev; enhances nuclear export of unspliced and incompletely spliced viral mRNAs
   5371..5487    +  misc_feature   cPPT/CTS: central polypurine tract and central termination sequence of HIV-1
   5514..5738    -  polyA_signal   bGH poly(A) signal: bovine growth hormone polyadenylation signal
   5753..6463    -  CDS            mRuby2: mRuby2 is a basic (constitutively fluorescent) red fluorescent protein published in 2012, derived from Entacmaea quadricolor. It has moderate acid sensitivity.
   6533..6567    -  promoter       TRE3GV promoter (fragment): 3rd-generation Tet-responsive promoter that can be activated by binding of Tet-On® 3G, optimized for retroviral and lentiviral vectors
   6567..6945    -  promoter       TRE3G promoter: 3rd-generation Tet-responsive promoter that can be activated by binding of Tet-On® 3G
   7023..7188    -  CDS            ccdB (fragment): CcdB, a bacterial toxin that poisons DNA gyrase; ccdB; Plasmids containing the ccdB gene cannot be propagated in standard E. coli strains.
   7194..7218    +  CDS            mHoneydew (fragment): monomeric derivative of DsRed fluorescent protein (Shaner et al., 2004) mammalian codon-optimized
   7255..7466    +  promoter       EF-1α core promoter: core promoter for human elongation factor EF-1α
   7479..8096    +  CDS            tetR: TETR2_ECOLX - Experimental evidence at protein level: Swiss-Prot protein existence level 1. TetR is the repressor of the tetracycline resistance element; its N-terminal region forms a helix-turn-helix structure and binds DNA. Binding of tetracycline to TetR reduces the repressor affinity for the tetracycline resistance gene (tetA) promoter operator sites. From Escherichia coli.
   8286..9002    +  CDS            mGreenLantern: monomeric GFP derivative that displays exceptionally high brightness in cells (Campbell et al., 2020)
   9069..9666    +  CDS            PuroR (fragment): puromycin N-acetyltransferase; pac from Streptomyces; confers resistance to puromycin
   9682..10270   +  misc_feature   WPRE: woodchuck hepatitis virus posttranscriptional regulatory element
>Addgene plasmid #235316 | pLentiX1-[TRE3G-TS.FF4x1-mRuby2-bGH]-EFS-rtTA-T2A-mGL-P2A-PuroR-WPRE | addgene full sequence | sequence record 473947 | Addgene NGS Result
CGCTGATATAGGGCCCGGTACCTTTAAGACCAATGACTTACAAGGCAGCTGTAGATCTTAGCCACTTTTT
AAAAGAAAAGGGGGGACTGGAAGGGCTAGCTCACTCCCAACGAAGACAAGATCTGCTTTTTGCTTGTACT
GGGTCTCTCTGGTTAGACCAGATCTGAGCCTGGGAGCTCTCTGGCTAACTAGGGAACCCACTGCTTAAGC
CTCAATAAAGCTTGCCTTGAGTGCTTCAAGTAGTGTGTGCCCGTCTGTTGTGTGACTCTGGTAACTAGAG
ATCCCTCAGACCCTTTTAGTCAGTGTGGAAAATCTCTAGCAGTAGTAGTTCATGTCATCTTATTATTCAG
TATTTATAACTTGCAAAGAAATGAATATCAGAGAGTGAGAGGAACTTGTTTATTGCAGCTTATAATGGTT
ACAAATAAAGCAATAGCATCACAAATTTCACAAATAAAGCATTTTTTTCACTGCATTCTAGTTGTGGTTT
GTCCAAACTCATCAATGTATCTTATCATGTCTGGCTCTAGCTATCCCGCCCCTAACTCCGCCCATCCCGC
CCCTAACTCCGCCCAGTTCCGCCCATTCTCCGCCCCATGGCTGACTAATTTTTTTTATTTATGCAGAGGC
CGAGGCCGCCTCGGCCTCTGAGCTATTCCAGAAGTAGTGAGGAGGCTTTTTTGGAGGCCTAGGGACGTAC
CCAATTCGCCCTATAGTGAGTCGTATTACGCGCGCTCACTGGCCGTCGTTTTACAACGTCGTGACTGGGA
AAACCCTGGCGTTACCCAACTTAATCGCCTTGCAGCACATCCCCCTTTCGCCAGCTGGCGTAATAGCGAA
GAGGCCCGCACCGATCGCCCTTCCCAACAGTTGCGCAGCCTGAATGGCGAATGGG
[124 nt withheld, positions 896-1019]
C
[91 nt withheld, positions 1021-1111]
A
[49 nt withheld, positions 1113-1161]
CCTTTGACGTTGGAGTCCACGTTCTTT
[37 nt withheld, positions 1189-1225]
ACCCTATCTCGGTCTATTCTTTTGATTTATAAGGGATTTTGCCGATTTCGGCCTATTGGTTAAAAAATGA
GCTGATTTAACAAAAATTTAACGCGAATTTTAACAAAATATTAACGCTTACAATTTAGGTGGCACTTTTC
GGGGAAATGTGCGCGGAACCCCTATTTGTTTATTTTTCTAAATACATTCAAATATGTATCCGCTCATGAG
ACAATAACCCTGATAAATGCTTCAATAATATTGAAAAAGGAAGAGTATGAGTATTCAACATTTCCGTGTC
GCCCTTATTCCCTTTTTTGCGGCATTTTGCCTTCCTGTTTTTGCTCACCCAGAAACGCTGGTGAAAGTAA
AAGATGCTGAAGATCAGTTGGGTGCACGAGTGGGTTACATCGAACTGGATCTCAACAGCGGTAAGATCCT
TGAGAGTTTTCGCCCCGAAGAACGTTTTCCAATGATGAGCACTTTTAAAGTTCTGCTATGTGGCGCGGTA
TTATCCCGTATTGACGCCGGGCAAGAGCAACTCGGTCGCCGCATACACTATTCTCAGAATGACTTGGTTG
AGTACTCACCAGTCACAGAAAAGCATCTTACGGATGGCATGACAGTAAGAGAATTATGCAGTGCTGCCAT
AACCATGAGTGATAACACTGCGGCCAACTTACTTCTGACAACGATCGGAGGACCGAAGGAGCTAACCGCT
TTTTTGCACAACATGGGGGATCATGTAACTCGCCTTGATCGTTGGGAACCGGAGCTGAATGAAGCCATAC
CAAACGACGAGCGTGACACCACGATGCCTGTAGCAATGGCAACAACGTTGCGCAAACTATTAACTGGCGA
ACTACTTACTCTAGCTTCCCGGCAACAATTAATAGACTGGATGGAGGCGGATAAAGTTGCAGGACCACTT
CTGCGCTCGGCCCTTCCGGCTGGCTGGTTTATTGCTGATAAATCTGGAGCCGGTGAGCGTGGGTCTCGCG
GTATCATTGCAGCACTGGGGCCAGATGGTAAGCCCTCCCGTATCGTAGTTATCTACACGACGGGGAGTCA
GGCAACTATGGATGAACGAAATAGACAGATCGCTGAGATAGGTGCCTCACTGATTAAGCATTGGTAACTG
TCAGACCAAGTTTACTCATATATACTTTAGATTGATTTAAAACTTCATTTTTAATTTAAAAGGATCTAGG
TGAAGATCCTTTTTGATAATCTCATGACCAAAATCCCTTAACGTGAGTTTTCGTTCCACTGAGCGTCAGA
CCCCGTAGAAAAGATCAAAGGATCTTCTTGAGATCCTTTTTTTCTGCGCGTAATCTGCTGCTTGCAAACA
AAAAAACCACCGCTACCAGCGGTGGTTTGTTTGCCGGATCAAGAGCTACCAACTCTTTTTCCGAAGGTAA
CTGGCTTCAGCAGAGCGCAGATACCAAATACTGTTCTTCTAGTGTAGCCGTAGTTAGGCCACCACTTCAA
GAACTCTGTAGCACCGCCTACATACCTCGCTCTGCTAATCCTGTTACCAGTGGCTGCTGCCAGTGGCGAT
AAGTCGTGTCTTACCGGGTTGGACTCAAGACGATAGTTACCGGATAAGGCGCAGCGGTCGGGCTGAACGG
GGGGTTCGTGCACACAGCCCAGCTTGGAGCGAACGACCTACACCGAACTGAGATACCTACAGCGTGAGCT
ATGAGAAAGCGCCACGCTTCCCGAAGGGAGAAAGGCGGACAGGTATCCGGTAAGCGGCAGGGTCGGAACA
GGAGAGCGCACGAGGGAGCTTCCAGGGGGAAACGCCTGGTATCTTTATAGTCCTGTCGGGTTTCGCCACC
TCTGACTTGAGCGTCGATTTTTGTGATGCTCGTCAGGGGGGCGGAGCCTATGGAAAAACGCCAGCAACGC
GGCCTTTTTACGGTTCCTGGCCTTTTGCTGGCCTTTTGCTCACATGTTCTTTCCTGCGTTATCCCCTGAT
TCTGTGGATAACCGTATTACCGCCTTTGAGTGAGCTGATACCGCTCGCCGCAGCCGAACGACCGAGCGCA
GCGAGTCAGTGAGCGAGGAAGCGGAAGAGCGCCCAATACGCAAACCGCCTCTCCCCGCGCGTTGGCCGAT
TCATTAATGCAGCTGGCACGACAGGTTTCCCGACTGGAAAGCGGGCAGTGAGCGCAACGCAATTAATGTG
AGTTAGCTCACTCATTAGGCACCCCAGGCTTTACACTTTATGCTTCCGGCTCGTATGTTGTGTGGAATTG
TGAGCGGATAACAATTTCACACAGGAAACAGCTATGACCATGATTACGCCAAGCGCGCAATTAACCCTCA
CTAAAGGGAACAAAAGCTGGAGCTGCAAGCTTAATGTAGTCTTATGCAATACTCTTGTAGTCTTGCAACA
TGGTAACGATGAGTTAGCAACATGCCTTACAAGGAGAGAAAAAGCACCGTGCATGCCGATTGGTGGAAGT
AAGGTGGTACGATCGTGCCTTATTAGGAAGGCAACAGACGGGTCTGACATGGATTGGACGAACCACTGAA
TTGCCGCATTGCAGAGATATTGTATTTAAGTGCCTAGCTCGATACATAAACGGGTCTCTCTGGTTAGACC
AGATCTGAGCCTGGGAGCTCTCTGGCTAACTAGGGAACCCACTGCTTAAGCCTCAATAAAGCTTGCCTTG
AGTGCTTCAAGTAGTGTGTGCCCGTCTGTTGTGTGACTCTGGTAACTAGAGATCCCTCAGACCCTTTTAG
TCAGTGTGGAAAATCTCTAGCAGTGGCGCCCGAACAGGGACTTGAAAGCGAAAGGGAAACCAGAGGAGCT
CTCTCGACGCAGGACTCGGCTTGCTGAAGCGCGCACGGCAAGAGGCGAGGGGCGGCGACTGGTGAGTACG
CCAAAAATTTTGACTAGCGGAGGCTAGAAGGAGAGAGATGGGTGCGAGAGCGTCAGTATTAAGCGGGGGA
GAATTAGATCGCGATGGGAAAAAATTCGGTTAAGGCCAGGGGGAAAGAAAAAATATAAATTAAAACATAT
AGTATGGGCAAGCAGGGAGCTAGAACGATTCGCAGTTAATCCTGGCCTGTTAGAAACATCAGAAGGCTGT
AGACAAATACTGGGACAGCTACAACCATCCCTTCAGACAGGATCAGAAGAACTTAGATCATTATATAATA
CAGTAGCAACCCTCTATTGTGTGCATCAAAGGATAGAGATAAAAGACACCAAGGAAGCTTTAGACAAGAT
AGAGGAAGAGCAAAACAAAAGTAAGACCACCGCACAGCAAGCGGCCGCTGATCTTCAGACCTGGAGGAGG
AGATATGAGGGACAATTGGAGAAGTGAATTATATAAATATAAAGTAGTAAAAATTGAACCATTAGGAGTA
GCACCCACCAAGGCAAAGAGAAGAGTGGTGCAGAGAGAAAAAAGAGCAGTGGGAATAGGAGCTTTGTTCC
TTGGGTTCTTGGGAGCAGCAGGAAGCACTATGGGCGCAGCGTCAATGACGCTGACGGTACAGGCCAGACA
ATTATTGTCTGGTATAGTGCAGCAGCAGAACAATTTGCTGAGGGCTATTGAGGCGCAACAGCATCTGTTG
CAACTCACAGTCTGGGGCATCAAGCAGCTCCAGGCAAGAATCCTGGCTGTGGAAAGATACCTAAAGGATC
AACAGCTCCTGGGGATTTGGGGTTGCTCTGGAAAACTCATTTGCACCACTGCTGTGCCTTGGAATGCTAG
TTGGAGTAATAAATCTCTGGAACAGATTTGGAATCACACGACCTGGATGGAGTGGGACAGAGAAATTAAC
AATTACACAAGCTTAATACACTCCTTAATTGAAGAATCGCAAAACCAGCAAGAAAAGAATGAACAAGAAT
TATTGGAATTAGATAAATGGGCAAGTTTGTGGAATTGGTTTAACATAACAAATTGGCTGTGGTATATAAA
ATTATTCATAATGATAGTAGGAGGCTTGGTAGGTTTAAGAATAGTTTTTGCTGTACTTTCTATAGTGAAT
AGAGTTAGGCAGGGATATTCACCATTATCGTTTCAGACCCACCTCCCAACCCCGAGGGGGCCCGACAGGC
CCGAAGGAATAGAAGAAGAAGGTGGAGAGAGAGACAGAGACAGATCCATTCGATTAGTGAACGGATCTCG
ACGGTATCGGTTAACTTTTAAAAGAAAAGGGGGGATTGGGGGGTACAGTGCAGGGGAAAGAATAGTAGAC
ATAATAGCAACAGACATACAAACTAAAGAATTACAAAAACAAATTACAAAATTCAAAATTTTATCGTCCA
GTGTGGTGGCTACTAGCGCCATAGAGCCCACCGCATCCCCAGCATGCCTGCTATTGTCTTCCCAATCCTC
CCCCTTGCTGTCCTGCCCCACCCCACCCCCCAGAATAGAATGACACCTACTCAGACAATGCGATGCAATT
TCCTCATTTTATTAGGAAAGGACAGTGGGAGTGGCACCTTCCAGGGTCAAGGAAGGCACGGGGGAGGGGC
AAACAACAGATGGCTGGCAACTAGAAGGCACAGGTGCAACGTTGTTACTTGTACAGCTCGTCCATCCCAC
CACCAAGCCCGGCGAACTTGGCAACTGCGTGTTCGCGTTGTACTACGAACATTTCATTGTCACTTTCCTC
TAACCTTTCCAGGCGGTGATCAACGGCATGGATACCGGGCATCTTGATGTTCCCGACGGTCTTTTTTGAC
CTGTAAGTTGTTACGAAAGAGCAAGACAGATGGCCACCACCATCAACTTTCAGTGCCATATGAGTGTATC
CCCTCAGACCACCATCTGCTGGATACATCATCTCTGTATTAGGCTCCCAACCCTTGGTCTTCTTCTGCAT
CACGGGACCATTGGAGGGAAAGTTTACCCCTCTGACTTGGACGTGGTAAACGAGACAGCCATCCTCAAGG
CTGGTGTCCTGCATGACGGTGACGACTCCACCATCTTCGTATCTCGTAACTCTTTCCCAAGTAAAACCCT
CAGGAAAGGACTGTTTAAAGAAATCAGGAATGCCTTTCGGGTACTTGATAAAAGTACGGCTGCCATACAT
GAACGACGTGGCAAGAATGTCAAAGGCAAATGGCAGGGGTCCTCCCTCGATGACTTTGATCCTCATGGTT
TGAGTTCCCATGTACGGATTGCCTTCTCCTTCACCTGTGCATTTGAATTGGTGGCCGTTGACCGAACCTT
CCATGACCACCTTCATACGCATATTTTCCTTGATCAGCTCTTCGCCCTTAGACACCATGGTGGCTTGTCC
TAGGTTTAATTAAAGACTTCAAGCGGCCACAAGCTTACATTACAGCGTGGATGGCGTCTCCAGGCGATCT
GACGGTTCACTAAACGAGCTCTTTACGAGGGTAGGAAGTGGTACGGAAAGTTGGTATAAGACAAAAGTGT
TGTGGAATTGCTCCAGGCGATCTGACGGTTCACTAAACGAGCTCTGCTTTTATAGGCGCCCACCGTACAC
GCCTAAAGCTTATACGTTCTCTATCACTGATAGGGAGTAAACTGGATATACGTTCTCTATCACTGATAGG
GAGTAAACTGTAGATACGTTCTCTATCACTGATAGGGAGTAAACTGGTCATACGTTCTCTATCACTGATA
GGGAGTAAACTCCTTATACGTTCTCTATCACTGATAGGGAGTAAAGTCTGCATACGTTCTCTATCACTGA
TAGGGAGTAAACTCTTCATACGTTCTCTATCACTGATAGGGAGTAAACTCGAGGAATAGTACGAACATGG
TAGCTAGTGGATCCTTCGTCGACCTGCAGACTGGCTGTGTATAAGGGAGCCTGACATTTATATTCCCCAG
AACATCAGGTTAATGGCGTTTTTGATGTCATTTTCGCGGTGGCTGAGATCAGCCACTTCTTCCCCGATAA
CGGAGACCGGCACACTGGCGCATATCGGTGGTCATCATGCGCCAGCTTTCATCCCCGATATGCACCACCG
GGTAAAGTTCACGCATATGAAGCTGGACATCACCTCCCACAACCTCGAGGTGGAACAGTACGCTGATATC
TCTTATACTGGGCAGAGCGCACATCGCCCACAGTCCCCGAGAAGTTGGGGGGAGGGGTCGGCAATTGAAC
CGGTGCCTAGAGAAGGTGGCGCGGGGTAAACTGGGAAAGTGATGTCGTGTACTGGCTCCGCCTTTTTCCC
GAGGGTGGGGGAGAACCGTATATAAGTGCAGTAGTCGCCGTGAACGTTCTTTTTCGCAACGGGTTTGCCG
CCAGAACACAGTAATGTGCCACCATGAGCCGGCTGGACAAGAGCAAAGTGATCAACAGCGCCCTGGAACT
GCTGAACGGCGTGGGCATCGAGGGCCTGACCACCCGGAAGCTGGCCCAGAAACTGGGCGTGGAACAGCCC
ACCCTGTACTGGCACGTGAAGAACAAGCGGGCCCTGCTGGACGCCCTGCCCATCGAGATGCTGGACCGGC
ACCACACCCACAGCTGCCCTCTGGAAGGCGAGAGCTGGCAGGACTTCCTGCGGAACAACGCCAAGAGCTA
CAGATGCGCCCTGCTGAGCCACCGGGACGGCGCCAAAGTGCACCTGGGCACCAGACCCACCGAGAAGCAG
TACGAGACACTGGAAAACCAGCTGGCCTTCCTGTGCCAGCAGGGCTTCAGCCTGGAAAACGCCCTGTACG
CCCTGAGCGCCGTGGGCCACTTCACCCTGGGCTGCGTGCTGGAAGAACAGGAACACCAGGTCGCCAAAGA
GGAAAGAGAGACACCCACCACCGACAGCATGCCCCCCCTGCTGAAGCAGGCCATCGAGCTGTTCGACAGA
CAGGGCGCCGAGCCCGCCTTCCTGTTCGGCCTGGAACTGATCATCTGCGGCCTCGAGAAGCAGCTGAAGT
GCGAGAGCGGCGGACCCACCGACGCCCTGGACGACTTCGACCTGGACATGCTGCCCGCCGATGCCCTGGA
TGATTTTGATCTGGATATGCTCCCTGCTGACGCTCTCGATGACTTCGATCTCGATATGCTGCCAGGCGGA
AGCGGAGAAGGTAGAGGTTCTCTCCTCACTTGTGGTGATGTTGAAGAAAACCCTGGTCCAATGGTGAGCA
AGGGCGAGGAGCTGTTCACCGGGGTGGTGCCCATCCTGGTCGAGCTGGACGGCGACGTAAACGGCCACAA
GTTCAGCGTCCGCGGCGAGGGCGAGGGCGATGCCACCAACGGCAAGCTGACCCTGAAGTTCATCTGCACC
ACCGGCAAGCTGCCCGTGCCCTGGCCCACCCTCGTGACCACCTTAGGCTACGGCGTGGCCTGCTTCGCCC
GCTACCCCGACCACATGAAGCAGCACGACTTCTTCAAGTCCGCCATGCCCGAAGGCTACGTCCAGGAGCG
CACCATCTCTTTCAAGGACGACGGTACCTACAAGACCCGCGCCGAGGTGAAGTTCGAGGGCGACACCCTG
GTGAACCGCATCGTGCTGAAGGGCATCGACTTCAAGGAGGACGGCAACATCCTGGGGCACAAGCTGGAGT
ACAACTTCAACAGCCACAAGGTCTATATCACGGCCGACAAGCAGAAGAACGGCATCAAGGCTAACTTCAA
GACCCGCCACAACGTTGAGGACGGCGGCGTGCAGCTCGCCGACCACTACCAGCAGAACACCCCCATCGGC
GACGGCCCCGTGCTGCTGCCCGACAACCACTACCTGAGCCATCAGTCCAAACTGAGCAAAGACCCCAACG
AGAAGCGCGATCACATGGTCCTGAAGGAGAGGGTGACCGCCGCCGGGATTACACATGACATGGACGAGCT
GTACAAGGGAAGCGGAGCTACTAACTTCAGCCTGCTGAAGCAGGCTGGAGACGTGGAGGAGAACCCTGGA
CCTATGACCGAGTACAAGCCCACGGTGCGCCTCGCCACCCGCGACGACGTCCCCAGGGCCGTACGCACCC
TCGCCGCCGCGTTCGCCGACTACCCCGCCACGCGCCACACCGTCGATCCGGACCGCCACATCGAGCGGGT
CACCGAGCTGCAAGAACTCTTCCTCACGCGCGTCGGGCTCGACATCGGCAAGGTGTGGGTCGCGGACGAC
GGCGCCGCGGTGGCGGTCTGGACCACGCCGGAGAGCGTCGAAGCGGGGGCGGTGTTCGCCGAGATCGGCC
CGCGCATGGCCGAGTTGAGCGGTTCCCGGCTGGCCGCGCAGCAACAGATGGAAGGCCTCCTGGCGCCGCA
CCGGCCCAAGGAGCCCGCGTGGTTCCTGGCCACCGTCGGCGTCTCGCCCGACCACCAGGGCAAGGGTCTG
GGCAGCGCCGTCGTGCTCCCCGGAGTGGAGGCGGCCGAGCGCGCCGGGGTGCCCGCCTTCCTGGAGACAT
CCGCGCCCCGCAACCTCCCCTTCTACGAGCGGCTCGGCTTCACCGTCACCGCCGACGTCGAGGTGCCCGA
AGGACCGCGCACCTGGTGCATGACCCGCAAGCCCGGTGCCTTGTAACAACGCCGATAATCAACCTCTGGA
TTACAAAATTTGTGAAAGATTGACTGGTATTCTTAACTATGTTGCTCCTTTTACGCTATGTGGATACGCT
GCTTTAATGCCTTTGTATCATGCTATTGCTTCCCGTATGGCTTTCATTTTCTCCTCCTTGTATAAATCCT
GGTTGCTGTCTCTTTATGAGGAGTTGTGGCCCGTTGTCAGGCAACGTGGCGTGGTGTGCACTGTGTTTGC
TGACGCAACCCCCACTGGTTGGGGCATTGCCACCACCTGTCAGCTCCTTTCCGGGACTTTCGCTTTCCCC
CTCCCTATTGCCACGGCGGAACTCATCGCCGCCTGCCTTGCCCGCTGCTGGACAGGGGCTCGGCTGTTGG
GCACTGACAATTCCGTGGTGTTGTCGGGGAAATCATCGTCCTTTCCTTGGCTGCTCGCCTGTGTTGCCAC
CTGGATTCTGCGCGGGACGTCCTTCTGCTACGTCCCTTCGGCCCTCAATCCAGCGGACCTTCCTTCCCGC
GGCCTGCTGCCGGCTCTGCGGCCTCTTCCGCGTCTTCGCCTTCGCCCTCAGACGAGTCGGATCTCCCTTT
GGGCCGCCTCCCCGCCGCT
